Addgene plasmid #194138: pLenti6MQBI163 GLUT2
Purpose: Expresses GLUT2 protein in mammalian cells
Depositing lab: Jun Liu. Depositing organization: Johns Hopkins University and School of Medicine.
Backbone
  Vector backbone: pLenti6MQBI163
  Vector type: Mammalian Expression, Lentiviral
Growth in bacteria
  Bacterial resistance: Ampicillin, 100 μg/mL
  Growth temperature: 30°C
  Growth strain: NEB Stable
  Copy number: High Copy
Gene/Insert
  Gene/Insert name: SLC2A2
  Species: H. sapiens (human)
  Entrez Gene: SLC2A2 (a.k.a. GLUT2)
  Cloning method: Restriction Enzyme; 5′ cloning site unknown (unknown if destroyed); 3′ cloning site unknown (unknown if destroyed)
  Sequencing primers: 5′ unknown
Terms and licenses: Academic/Nonprofit Terms; Industry Terms: Not Available to Industry
How to cite: pLenti6MQBI163 GLUT2 was a gift from Jun Liu (Addgene plasmid # 194138 ; http://n2t.net/addgene:194138 ; RRID:Addgene_194138)
