[The description below was written by a language model from this plasmid's Addgene catalogue record and pLannotate feature annotations shown in this document.]
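Description:
pLenti6MQBI163 GLUT2 is a third-generation-style, self-inactivating HIV-1 lentiviral transfer plasmid for expressing the human glucose transporter GLUT2 (SLC2A2) in mammalian cells. It is maintained in E. coli through a high-copy ColE1/pUC-type origin with ampicillin selection (AmpR, β-lactamase), and it also carries an f1 origin plus pBluescript-derived remnants: lac promoter/operator, a lacZα fragment, and T3 and T7 promoters. The record lists a recombination-deficient bacterial strain, as is common for plasmids whose repeated LTRs can be unstable.

The viral genome is transcribed from an RSV promoter fused to a truncated 5' LTR, making production of the genomic RNA Tat-independent. It is followed by the Ψ packaging signal with an adjoining gag fragment and by the Rev response element for Rev-dependent nuclear export. It ends in a ΔU3 3' LTR, which inactivates LTR promoter activity after integration, with an SV40 poly(A) signal and SV40 origin downstream. No cPPT or WPRE is annotated.

Within the provirus, the CMV enhancer/promoter drives the insert through QBI SP163, a translational enhancer derived from the mouse VEGF 5' UTR. The SLC2A2 coding sequence is annotated only as a fragment of about 1 kb, so the table does not confirm that the full-length reading frame is present. No epitope tag or reporter is annotated, and the cloning sites are not recorded. A downstream SV40 promoter/EM7 cassette expresses blasticidin S deaminase, allowing blasticidin selection of transduced or transfected cells. The construct is suited to making stable GLUT2-expressing lines by lentiviral transduction, with packaging functions supplied in trans.
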