Features (pLannotate 1.2.2; 29 found; start..end, strand, type, name):
     12..32      -  misc_feature   MCS (fragment): pBluescript multiple cloning site
     42..345     +  enhancer       CMV enhancer: human cytomegalovirus immediate early enhancer
    346..549     +  promoter       CMV promoter: human cytomegalovirus (CMV) immediate early promoter
    626..788     +  misc_feature   QBI SP163: strong translational enhancer derived from the 5' UTR of the mouse VEGF gene
    831..1886    +  CDS            SLC2A2 (fragment): GTR2_HUMAN - Also known as GLUT2 From Homo sapiens (Human).
   1946..2275    +  promoter       SV40 promoter: SV40 enhancer and early promoter
   2323..2370    +  promoter       EM7 promoter: synthetic bacterial promoter&nbsp
   2389..2787    +  CDS            BSD: blasticidin S deaminase; Aspergillus terreus BSD; confers resistance to blasticidin
   2804..2872    +  CDS            nef (fragment): NEF_HV1Z2 - Experimental evidence at protein level: Swiss-Prot protein existence level 1. Extracellular Nef protein targets CD4(+) T-lymphocytes for apoptosis by interacting with CXCR4 surface receptors. From Human immunodeficiency virus type 1 group M subtype D (isolate Z2/CDC-Z34) (HIV-1).
   2874..3107    +  LTR            3' LTR (ΔU3): self-inactivating 3' long terminal repeat (LTR) from HIV-1
   3179..3300    +  polyA_signal   SV40 poly(A) signal: SV40 polyadenylation signal
   3340..3475    +  rep_origin     SV40 ori: SV40 origin of replication
   3496..3514    -  promoter       T7 promoter: promoter for bacteriophage T7 RNA polymerase
   3522..3677    +  CDS            lacZα (fragment): LacZα fragment of β-galactosidase; lacZ fragment
   3682..4110    +  rep_origin     f1 ori (sequence partly withheld): f1 bacteriophage origin of replication; arrow indicates direction of (+) strand synthesis
   4163..4267    +  promoter       AmpR promoter: bla
   4268..5128    +  CDS            AmpR: β-lactamase; bla; confers resistance to ampicillin, carbenicillin, and related antibiotics
   5299..5887    +  rep_origin     ori: high-copy-number ColE1/pMB1/pBR322/pUC origin of replication
   6070..6162    +  CDS            lacI (fragment): lac repressor; lacI; The lac repressor binds to the lac operator to inhibit transcription in E. coli. This inhibition can be relieved by adding lactose or isopropyl-β-D-thiogalactopyranoside (IPTG).
   6175..6196    +  protein_bind   CAP binding site: CAP binding activates transcription in the presence of cAMP. E. coli catabolite activator protein
   6211..6241    +  promoter       lac promoter: promoter for the E. coli lac operon
   6249..6265    +  protein_bind   lac operator: The lac repressor binds to the lac operator to inhibit transcription in E. coli. This inhibition can be relieved by adding lactose or isopropyl-β-D-thiogalactopyranoside (IPTG). lac repressor encoded by lacI
   6310..6328    +  promoter       T3 promoter: promoter for bacteriophage T3 RNA polymerase
   6356..6582    +  promoter       RSV promoter: Rous sarcoma virus enhancer/promoter
   6583..6763    +  LTR            5' LTR (truncated): truncated 5' long terminal repeat (LTR) from HIV-1
   6810..6935    +  misc_feature   HIV-1 Ψ: packaging signal of human immunodeficiency virus type 1
   6919..7282    +  CDS            HIV-1 gag (fragment): gag protein from human immunodeficiency virus 1; gag
   7428..7661    +  misc_feature   RRE: The Rev response element (RRE) of HIV-1 allows for Rev-dependent mRNA export from the nucleus to the cytoplasm.
   8038..11      +  CDS            Rev (fragment) (across the origin): human immunodeficiency virus 1 (HIV-1) Rev protein; rev; enhances nuclear export of unspliced and incompletely spliced viral mRNAs
>Addgene plasmid #194138 | pLenti6MQBI163 GLUT2 | addgene full sequence | sequence record 380702 | Addgene NGS Result
GTGAACGGATCTCGACGGTATCGATAAGCTTGGGAGTTCCGCGTTACATAACTTACGGTAAATGGCCCGC
CTGGCTGACCGCCCAACGACCCCCGCCCATTGACGTCAATAATGACGTATGTTCCCATAGTAACGCCAAT
AGGGACTTTCCATTGACGTCAATGGGTGGAGTATTTACGGTAAACTGCCCACTTGGCAGTACATCAAGTG
TATCATATGCCAAGTACGCCCCCTATTGACGTCAATGACGGTAAATGGCCCGCCTGGCATTATGCCCAGT
ACATGACCTTATGGGACTTTCCTACTTGGCAGTACATCTACGTATTAGTCATCGCTATTACCATGGTGAT
GCGGTTTTGGCAGTACATCAATGGGCGTGGATAGCGGTTTGACTCACGGGGATTTCCAAGTCTCCACCCC
ATTGACGTCAATGGGAGTTTGTTTTGGCACCAAAATCAACGGGACTTTCCAAAATGTCGTAACAACTCCG
CCCCATTGACGCAAATGGGCGGTAGGCGTGTACGGTGGGAGGTCTATATAAGCAGAGCTCGTTTAGTGAA
CCGTCAGATCGCCTGGAGACGCCATCCACGCTGTTTTGACCTCCATAGAAGACACCGACTCTAGTAGCGC
AGAGGCTTGGGGCAGCCGAGCGGCAGCCAGGCCCCGGCCCGGGCCTCGGTTCCAGAAGGGAGAGGAGCCC
GCCAAGGCGCGCAAGAGAGCGGGCTGCCTCGCAGTCCGAGCCGGAGAGGGAGCGCGAGCCGCGCCGGCCC
CGGACGGCCTCCGAAACCATGGATTACAAAGACGATGACGACAAGGAATTCTGCAGATATCCAATGTATA
TCGGTGAAATTGCTCCAACCGCTCTCAGGGGAGCACTTGGCACTTTTCATCAGCTGGCCATCGTCACGGG
CATTCTTATTAGTCAGATTATTGGTCTTGAATTTATCTTGGGCAATTATGATCTGTGGCACATCCTGCTT
GGCCTGTCTGGTGTGCGAGCCATCCTTCAGTCTCTGCTACTCTTTTTCTGTCCAGAAAGCCCCAGATACC
TTTACATCAAGTTAGATGAGGAAGTCAAAGCAAAACAAAGCTTGAAAAGACTCAGAGGATATGATGATGT
CACCAAAGATATTAATGAAATGAGAAAAGAAAGAGAAGAAGCATCGAGTGAGCAGAAAGTCTCTATAATT
CAGCTCTTCACCAATTCCAGCTACCGACAGCCTATTCTAGTGGCACTGATGCTGCATGTGGCTCAGCAAT
TTTCCGGAATCAATGGCATTTTTTACTACTCAACCAGCATTTTTCAGACGGCTGGTATCAGCAAACCTGT
TTATGCAACCATTGGAGTTGGCGCTGTAAACATGGTTTTCACTGCTGTCTCTGTATTCCTTGTGGAGAAG
GCAGGGCGACGTTCTCTCTTTCTAATTGGAATGAGTGGGATGTTTGTTTGTGCCATCTTCATGTCAGTGG
GACTTGTGCTGCTGAATAAGTTCTCTTGGATGAGTTATGTGAGCATGATAGCCATCTTCCTCTTTGTCAG
CTTCTTTGAAATTGGGCCAGGCCCGATCCCCTGGTTCATGGTGGCTGAGTTTTTCAGTCAAGGACCACGT
CCTGCTGCTTTAGCAATAGCTGCATTCAGCAATTGGACCTGCAATTTCATTGTAGCTCTGTGTTTCCAGT
ACATTGCGGACTTCTGTGGACCTTATGTGTTTTTCCTCTTTGCTGGAGTGCTCCTGGCCTTTACCCTGTT
CACATTTTTTAAAGTTCCAGAAACCAAAGGAAAGTCTTTTGAGGAAATTGCTGCAGAATTCCAAAAGAAG
AGTGGCTCAGCCCACAGGCCAAAAGCTGCTGTAGAAATGAAATTCCTAGGAGCTACAGAGACTGTGTAAC
TCGAGTCTAGAGGGCCCACCGGTTAGTAATGAGTTTGGAATTAATTCTGTGGAATGTGTGTCAGTTAGGG
TGTGGAAAGTCCCCAGGCTCCCCAGCAGGCAGAAGTATGCAAAGCATGCATCTCAATTAGTCAGCAACCA
GGTGTGGAAAGTCCCCAGGCTCCCCAGCAGGCAGAAGTATGCAAAGCATGCATCTCAATTAGTCAGCAAC
CATAGTCCCGCCCCTAACTCCGCCCATCCCGCCCCTAACTCCGCCCAGTTCCGCCCATTCTCCGCCCCAT
GGCTGACTAATTTTTTTTATTTATGCAGAGGCCGAGGCCGCCTCTGCCTCTGAGCTATTCCAGAAGTAGT
GAGGAGGCTTTTTTGGAGGCCTAGGCTTTTGCAAAAAGCTCCCGGGAGCTTGTATATCCATTTTCGGATC
TGATCAGCACGTGTTGACAATTAATCATCGGCATAGTATATCGGCATAGTATAATACGACAAGGTGAGGA
ACTAAACCATGGCCAAGCCTTTGTCTCAAGAAGAATCCACCCTCATTGAAAGAGCAACGGCTACAATCAA
CAGCATCCCCATCTCTGAAGACTACAGCGTCGCCAGCGCAGCTCTCTCTAGCGACGGCCGCATCTTCACT
GGTGTCAATGTATATCATTTTACTGGGGGACCTTGTGCAGAACTCGTGGTGCTGGGCACTGCTGCTGCTG
CGGCAGCTGGCAACCTGACTTGTATCGTCGCGATCGGAAATGAGAACAGGGGCATCTTGAGCCCCTGCGG
ACGGTGCCGACAGGTGCTTCTCGATCTGCATCCTGGGATCAAAGCCATAGTGAAGGACAGTGATGGACAG
CCGACGGCAGTTGGGATTCGTGAATTGCTGCCCTCTGGTTATGTGTGGGAGGGCTAAGCACAATTCGAGC
TCGGTACCTTTAAGACCAATGACTTACAAGGCAGCTGTAGATCTTAGCCACTTTTTAAAAGAAAAGGGGG
GACTGGAAGGGCTAATTCACTCCCAACGAAGACAAGATCTGCTTTTTGCTTGTACTGGGTCTCTCTGGTT
AGACCAGATCTGAGCCTGGGAGCTCTCTGGCTAACTAGGGAACCCACTGCTTAAGCCTCAATAAAGCTTG
CCTTGAGTGCTTCAAGTAGTGTGTGCCCGTCTGTTGTGTGACTCTGGTAACTAGAGATCCCTCAGACCCT
TTTAGTCAGTGTGGAAAATCTCTAGCAGTAGTAGTTCATGTCATCTTATTATTCAGTATTTATAACTTGC
AAAGAAATGAATATCAGAGAGTGAGAGGAACTTGTTTATTGCAGCTTATAATGGTTACAAATAAAGCAAT
AGCATCACAAATTTCACAAATAAAGCATTTTTTTCACTGCATTCTAGTTGTGGTTTGTCCAAACTCATCA
ATGTATCTTATCATGTCTGGCTCTAGCTATCCCGCCCCTAACTCCGCCCATCCCGCCCCTAACTCCGCCC
AGTTCCGCCCATTCTCCGCCCCATGGCTGACTAATTTTTTTTATTTATGCAGAGGCCGAGGCCGCCTCGG
CCTCTGAGCTATTCCAGAAGTAGTGAGGAGGCTTTTTTGGAGGCCTAGGGACGTACCCAATTCGCCCTAT
AGTGAGTCGTATTACGCGCGCTCACTGGCCGTCGTTTTACAACGTCGTGACTGGGAAAACCCTGGCGTTA
CCCAACTTAATCGCCTTGCAGCACATCCCCCTTTCGCCAGCTGGCGTAATAGCGAAGAGGCCCGCACCGA
TCGCCCTTCCCAACAGTTGCGCAGCCTGAATGGCGAATGGG
[124 nt withheld, positions 3682-3805]
C
[91 nt withheld, positions 3807-3897]
A
[49 nt withheld, positions 3899-3947]
CCTTTGACGTTGGAGTCCACGTTCTTT
[37 nt withheld, positions 3975-4011]
ACCCTATCTCGGTCTATTCTTTTGATTTATAAGGGATTTTGCCGATTTCGGCCTATTGGTTAAAAAATGA
GCTGATTTAACAAAAATTTAACGCGAATTTTAACAAAATATTAACGCTTACAATTTAGGTGGCACTTTTC
GGGGAAATGTGCGCGGAACCCCTATTTGTTTATTTTTCTAAATACATTCAAATATGTATCCGCTCATGAG
ACAATAACCCTGATAAATGCTTCAATAATATTGAAAAAGGAAGAGTATGAGTATTCAACATTTCCGTGTC
GCCCTTATTCCCTTTTTTGCGGCATTTTGCCTTCCTGTTTTTGCTCACCCAGAAACGCTGGTGAAAGTAA
AAGATGCTGAAGATCAGTTGGGTGCACGAGTGGGTTACATCGAACTGGATCTCAACAGCGGTAAGATCCT
TGAGAGTTTTCGCCCCGAAGAACGTTTTCCAATGATGAGCACTTTTAAAGTTCTGCTATGTGGCGCGGTA
TTATCCCGTATTGACGCCGGGCAAGAGCAACTCGGTCGCCGCATACACTATTCTCAGAATGACTTGGTTG
AGTACTCACCAGTCACAGAAAAGCATCTTACGGATGGCATGACAGTAAGAGAATTATGCAGTGCTGCCAT
AACCATGAGTGATAACACTGCGGCCAACTTACTTCTGACAACGATCGGAGGACCGAAGGAGCTAACCGCT
TTTTTGCACAACATGGGGGATCATGTAACTCGCCTTGATCGTTGGGAACCGGAGCTGAATGAAGCCATAC
CAAACGACGAGCGTGACACCACGATGCCTGTAGCAATGGCAACAACGTTGCGCAAACTATTAACTGGCGA
ACTACTTACTCTAGCTTCCCGGCAACAATTAATAGACTGGATGGAGGCGGATAAAGTTGCAGGACCACTT
CTGCGCTCGGCCCTTCCGGCTGGCTGGTTTATTGCTGATAAATCTGGAGCCGGTGAGCGTGGGTCTCGCG
GTATCATTGCAGCACTGGGGCCAGATGGTAAGCCCTCCCGTATCGTAGTTATCTACACGACGGGGAGTCA
GGCAACTATGGATGAACGAAATAGACAGATCGCTGAGATAGGTGCCTCACTGATTAAGCATTGGTAACTG
TCAGACCAAGTTTACTCATATATACTTTAGATTGATTTAAAACTTCATTTTTAATTTAAAAGGATCTAGG
TGAAGATCCTTTTTGATAATCTCATGACCAAAATCCCTTAACGTGAGTTTTCGTTCCACTGAGCGTCAGA
CCCCGTAGAAAAGATCAAAGGATCTTCTTGAGATCCTTTTTTTCTGCGCGTAATCTGCTGCTTGCAAACA
AAAAAACCACCGCTACCAGCGGTGGTTTGTTTGCCGGATCAAGAGCTACCAACTCTTTTTCCGAAGGTAA
CTGGCTTCAGCAGAGCGCAGATACCAAATACTGTTCTTCTAGTGTAGCCGTAGTTAGGCCACCACTTCAA
GAACTCTGTAGCACCGCCTACATACCTCGCTCTGCTAATCCTGTTACCAGTGGCTGCTGCCAGTGGCGAT
AAGTCGTGTCTTACCGGGTTGGACTCAAGACGATAGTTACCGGATAAGGCGCAGCGGTCGGGCTGAACGG
GGGGTTCGTGCACACAGCCCAGCTTGGAGCGAACGACCTACACCGAACTGAGATACCTACAGCGTGAGCT
ATGAGAAAGCGCCACGCTTCCCGAAGGGAGAAAGGCGGACAGGTATCCGGTAAGCGGCAGGGTCGGAACA
GGAGAGCGCACGAGGGAGCTTCCAGGGGGAAACGCCTGGTATCTTTATAGTCCTGTCGGGTTTCGCCACC
TCTGACTTGAGCGTCGATTTTTGTGATGCTCGTCAGGGGGGCGGAGCCTATGGAAAAACGCCAGCAACGC
GGCCTTTTTACGGTTCCTGGCCTTTTGCTGGCCTTTTGCTCACATGTTCTTTCCTGCGTTATCCCCTGAT
TCTGTGGATAACCGTATTACCGCCTTTGAGTGAGCTGATACCGCTCGCCGCAGCCGAACGACCGAGCGCA
GCGAGTCAGTGAGCGAGGAAGCGGAAGAGCGCCCAATACGCAAACCGCCTCTCCCCGCGCGTTGGCCGAT
TCATTAATGCAGCTGGCACGACAGGTTTCCCGACTGGAAAGCGGGCAGTGAGCGCAACGCAATTAATGTG
AGTTAGCTCACTCATTAGGCACCCCAGGCTTTACACTTTATGCTTCCGGCTCGTATGTTGTGTGGAATTG
TGAGCGGATAACAATTTCACACAGGAAACAGCTATGACCATGATTACGCCAAGCGCGCAATTAACCCTCA
CTAAAGGGAACAAAAGCTGGAGCTGCAAGCTTAATGTAGTCTTATGCAATACTCTTGTAGTCTTGCAACA
TGGTAACGATGAGTTAGCAACATGCCTTACAAGGAGAGAAAAAGCACCGTGCATGCCGATTGGTGGAAGT
AAGGTGGTACGATCGTGCCTTATTAGGAAGGCAACAGACGGGTCTGACATGGATTGGACGAACCACTGAA
TTGCCGCATTGCAGAGATATTGTATTTAAGTGCCTAGCTCGATACATAAACGGGTCTCTCTGGTTAGACC
AGATCTGAGCCTGGGAGCTCTCTGGCTAACTAGGGAACCCACTGCTTAAGCCTCAATAAAGCTTGCCTTG
AGTGCTTCAAGTAGTGTGTGCCCGTCTGTTGTGTGACTCTGGTAACTAGAGATCCCTCAGACCCTTTTAG
TCAGTGTGGAAAATCTCTAGCAGTGGCGCCCGAACAGGGACTTGAAAGCGAAAGGGAAACCAGAGGAGCT
CTCTCGACGCAGGACTCGGCTTGCTGAAGCGCGCACGGCAAGAGGCGAGGGGCGGCGACTGGTGAGTACG
CCAAAAATTTTGACTAGCGGAGGCTAGAAGGAGAGAGATGGGTGCGAGAGCGTCAGTATTAAGCGGGGGA
GAATTAGATCGCGATGGGAAAAAATTCGGTTAAGGCCAGGGGGAAAGAAAAAATATAAATTAAAACATAT
AGTATGGGCAAGCAGGGAGCTAGAACGATTCGCAGTTAATCCTGGCCTGTTAGAAACATCAGAAGGCTGT
AGACAAATACTGGGACAGCTACAACCATCCCTTCAGACAGGATCAGAAGAACTTAGATCATTATATAATA
CAGTAGCAACCCTCTATTGTGTGCATCAAAGGATAGAGATAAAAGACACCAAGGAAGCTTTAGACAAGAT
AGAGGAAGAGCAAAACAAAAGTAAGACCACCGCACAGCAAGCGGCCGCTGATCTTCAGACCTGGAGGAGG
AGATATGAGGGACAATTGGAGAAGTGAATTATATAAATATAAAGTAGTAAAAATTGAACCATTAGGAGTA
GCACCCACCAAGGCAAAGAGAAGAGTGGTGCAGAGAGAAAAAAGAGCAGTGGGAATAGGAGCTTTGTTCC
TTGGGTTCTTGGGAGCAGCAGGAAGCACTATGGGCGCAGCGTCAATGACGCTGACGGTACAGGCCAGACA
ATTATTGTCTGGTATAGTGCAGCAGCAGAACAATTTGCTGAGGGCTATTGAGGCGCAACAGCATCTGTTG
CAACTCACAGTCTGGGGCATCAAGCAGCTCCAGGCAAGAATCCTGGCTGTGGAAAGATACCTAAAGGATC
AACAGCTCCTGGGGATTTGGGGTTGCTCTGGAAAACTCATTTGCACCACTGCTGTGCCTTGGAATGCTAG
TTGGAGTAATAAATCTCTGGAACAGATTTGGAATCACACGACCTGGATGGAGTGGGACAGAGAAATTAAC
AATTACACAAGCTTAATACACTCCTTAATTGAAGAATCGCAAAACCAGCAAGAAAAGAATGAACAAGAAT
TATTGGAATTAGATAAATGGGCAAGTTTGTGGAATTGGTTTAACATAACAAATTGGCTGTGGTATATAAA
ATTATTCATAATGATAGTAGGAGGCTTGGTAGGTTTAAGAATAGTTTTTGCTGTACTTTCTATAGTGAAT
AGAGTTAGGCAGGGATATTCACCATTATCGTTTCAGACCCACCTCCCAACCCCGAGGGGACCCGACAGGC
CCGAAGGAATAGAAGAAGAAGGTGGAGAGAGAGACAGAGACAGATCCATTCGATTA
